Addgene plasmid #125842: pLVX-M-Flag-BAP1-S10T
Purpose: express mutant BAP1-S10T
Depositing lab: Boyi Gan. Depositing organization: University of Texas MD Anderson Cancer Center. Publication: BAP1 links metabolic regulation of ferroptosis to tumour suppression. Zhang Y, Shi J, Liu X, Feng L, Gong Z, Koppula P, Sirohi K, Li X, Wei Y, Lee H, Zhuang L, Chen G, Xiao ZD, Hung MC, Chen J, Huang P, Li W, Gan B. Nat Cell Biol. 2018 Oct;20(10):1181-1192. doi: 10.1038/s41556-018-0178-0. Epub 2018 Sep 10. PubMed 30202049.
Backbone
  Vector backbone: pLVX-puro
  Vector type: Lentiviral
  Selectable markers: Puromycin
Growth in bacteria
  Bacterial resistance: Ampicillin, 100 μg/mL
  Growth temperature: 37°C
  Growth strain: NEB Stable
  Copy number: High Copy
Gene/Insert
  Gene/Insert name: BAP1 (BRCA1 associated protein 1)
  Species: H. sapiens (human)
  Mutation: S10T
  Entrez Gene: BAP1 (a.k.a. HUCEP-13, KURIS, TPDS1, UBM2, UCHL2, UVM2, hucep-6)
  Tag / fusion protein: Flag (N terminal on insert)
  Cloning method: Restriction Enzyme; 5′ cloning site Unknown (unknown if destroyed)
Terms and licenses: Academic/Nonprofit Terms; Industry Terms: Not Available to Industry
How to cite: pLVX-M-Flag-BAP1-S10T was a gift from Boyi Gan (Addgene plasmid # 125842 ; http://n2t.net/addgene:125842 ; RRID:Addgene_125842)
