[The description below was written by a language model from this plasmid's Addgene catalogue record and pLannotate feature annotations shown in this document.]
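Description:
pLVX-M-Flag-BAP1-S10T is an HIV-1-based lentiviral expression plasmid built on the pLVX-puro backbone and designed to express an N-terminally Flag-tagged S10T point mutant of human BAP1 (BRCA1 associated protein 1) in mammalian cells. In bacteria it is maintained through a high-copy ColE1/pUC-type origin and selected with ampicillin via the β-lactamase gene. The record specifies a recombination-tolerant E. coli strain, a common choice for plasmids carrying repeated LTR sequences.

The annotated 10,252-nt sequence shows the viral transfer cassette bounded by two HIV-1 LTR elements, both of which the annotation tool labels as truncated 5' LTRs, each preceded by nef-derived sequence. Inside lie the Ψ packaging signal with an adjoining gag fragment, the Rev response element for Rev-dependent nuclear export of the genomic RNA, and the cPPT/CTS, which aids nuclear import of the reverse-transcribed genome. The CMV immediate-early enhancer and promoter drive the payload: a short Flag epitope (annotated as a fragment of 3xFLAG) followed by the BAP1 coding sequence. Downstream, a mouse PGK promoter independently drives puromycin N-acetyltransferase, allowing selection of transduced cells, and a WPRE ahead of the 3' LTR enhances transcript stability and expression. Remnants of lac regulatory sequence and an SV40 polyadenylation signal sit in the plasmid backbone outside the LTRs.

The stated purpose is simply to express mutant BAP1-S10T. The functional consequence of the substitution is not given in the record, though the associated publication concerns BAP1 in ferroptosis regulation and tumour suppression. The plasmid would typically be packaged into lentiviral particles with helper plasmids to generate stable, puromycin-selected cell lines.
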