Features (pLannotate 1.2.2; 25 found; start..end, strand, type, name):
    377..634     +  LTR            5' LTR (truncated): truncated 5' long terminal repeat (LTR) from HIV-1
    681..806     +  misc_feature   HIV-1 Ψ: packaging signal of human immunodeficiency virus type 1
    790..1128    +  CDS            HIV-1 gag (fragment): gag protein from human immunodeficiency virus 1; gag
   1303..1536    +  misc_feature   RRE: The Rev response element (RRE) of HIV-1 allows for Rev-dependent mRNA export from the nucleus to the cytoplasm.
   1913..2013    +  CDS            Rev (fragment): human immunodeficiency virus 1 (HIV-1) Rev protein; rev; enhances nuclear export of unspliced and incompletely spliced viral mRNAs
   2028..2143    +  misc_feature   cPPT/CTS: central polypurine tract and central termination sequence of HIV-1 (lacking the first T)
   2201..2504    +  enhancer       CMV enhancer: human cytomegalovirus immediate early enhancer
   2505..2708    +  promoter       CMV promoter: human cytomegalovirus (CMV) immediate early promoter
   2793..2824    +  misc_feature   MCS (fragment): multiple cloning site
   2839..2859    +  CDS            3xFLAG (fragment): three tandem FLAG® epitope tags
   2870..5053    +  CDS            BAP1: BAP1_HUMAN - Also known as KIAA0272 From Homo sapiens (Human).
   5087..5586    +  promoter       PGK promoter: mouse phosphoglycerate kinase 1 promoter
   5607..6206    +  CDS            PuroR: puromycin N-acetyltransferase; pac from Streptomyces alboniger; confers resistance to puromycin
   6220..6808    +  misc_feature   WPRE: woodchuck hepatitis virus posttranscriptional regulatory element
   6825..7343    +  CDS            nef (fragment): NEF_HV1BR - Experimental evidence at protein level: Swiss-Prot protein existence level 1. Extracellular Nef protein targets CD4(+) T-lymphocytes for apoptosis by interacting with CXCR4 surface receptors (PubMed:14990729). From Human immunodeficiency virus type 1 group M subtype B (isolate BRU/LAI) (HIV-1).
   7391..7648    +  LTR            5' LTR (truncated): truncated 5' long terminal repeat (LTR) from HIV-1
   7801..7817    -  protein_bind   lac operator: The lac repressor binds to the lac operator to inhibit transcription in E. coli. This inhibition can be relieved by adding lactose or isopropyl-β-D-thiogalactopyranoside (IPTG). lac repressor encoded by lacI
   7825..7855    -  promoter       lac promoter: promoter for the E. coli lac operon
   7870..7891    -  protein_bind   CAP binding site: CAP binding activates transcription in the presence of cAMP. E. coli catabolite activator protein
   7904..7996    -  CDS            lacI (fragment): lac repressor; lacI; The lac repressor binds to the lac operator to inhibit transcription in E. coli. This inhibition can be relieved by adding lactose or isopropyl-β-D-thiogalactopyranoside (IPTG).
   8179..8767    -  rep_origin     ori: high-copy-number ColE1/pMB1/pBR322/pUC origin of replication
   8938..9798    -  CDS            AmpR: β-lactamase; bla; confers resistance to ampicillin, carbenicillin, and related antibiotics
   9799..9903    -  promoter       AmpR promoter: bla
   9951..10085   +  polyA_signal   SV40 poly(A) signal: SV40 polyadenylation signal
  10252..329     +  CDS            nef (fragment) (across the origin): NEF_HV1BR - Experimental evidence at protein level: Swiss-Prot protein existence level 1. Extracellular Nef protein targets CD4(+) T-lymphocytes for apoptosis by interacting with CXCR4 surface receptors (PubMed:14990729). From Human immunodeficiency virus type 1 group M subtype B (isolate BRU/LAI) (HIV-1).
>Addgene plasmid #125842 | pLVX-M-Flag-BAP1-S10T | addgene full sequence | sequence record 246143 | Addgene NGS Result
TGGAAGGGCTAATTCACTCCCAAAGAAGACAAGATATCCTTGATCTGTGGATCTACCACACACAAGGCTA
CTTCCCTGATTAGCAGAACTACACACCAGGGCCAGGGGTCAGATATCCACTGACCTTTGGATGGTGCTAC
AAGCTAGTACCAGTTGAGCCAGATAAGGTAGAAGAGGCCAATAAAGGAGAGAACACCAGCTTGTTACACC
CTGTGAGCCTGCATGGGATGGATGACCCGGAGAGAGAAGTGTTAGAGTGGAGGTTTGACAGCCGCCTAGC
ATTTCATCACGTGGCCCGAGAGCTGCATCCGGAGTACTTCAAGAACTGCTGATATCGAGCTTGCTACAAG
GGACTTTCCGCTGGGGACTTTCCAGGGAGGCGTGGCCTGGGCGGGACTGGGGAGTGGCGAGCCCTCAGAT
CCTGCATATAAGCAGCTGCTTTTTGCCTGTACTGGGTCTCTCTGGTTAGACCAGATCTGAGCCTGGGAGC
TCTCTGGCTAACTAGGGAACCCACTGCTTAAGCCTCAATAAAGCTTGCCTTGAGTGCTTCAAGTAGTGTG
TGCCCGTCTGTTGTGTGACTCTGGTAACTAGAGATCCCTCAGACCCTTTTAGTCAGTGTGGAAAATCTCT
AGCAGTGGCGCCCGAACAGGGACTTGAAAGCGAAAGGGAAACCAGAGGAGCTCTCTCGACGCAGGACTCG
GCTTGCTGAAGCGCGCACGGCAAGAGGCGAGGGGCGGCGACTGGTGAGTACGCCAAAAATTTTGACTAGC
GGAGGCTAGAAGGAGAGAGATGGGTGCGAGAGCGTCAGTATTAAGCGGGGGAGAATTAGATCGCGATGGG
AAAAAATTCGGTTAAGGCCAGGGGGAAAGAAAAAATATAAATTAAAACATATAGTATGGGCAAGCAGGGA
GCTAGAACGATTCGCAGTTAATCCTGGCCTGTTAGAAACATCAGAAGGCTGTAGACAAATACTGGGACAG
CTACAACCATCCCTTCAGACAGGATCAGAAGAACTTAGATCATTATATAATACAGTAGCAACCCTCTATT
GTGTGCATCAAAGGATAGAGATAAAAGACACCAAGGAAGCTTTAGACAAGATAGAGGAAGAGCAAAACAA
AAGTAAGACCACCGCACAGCAAGCGGCCGGCCGCTGATCTTCAGACCTGGAGGAGGAGATATGAGGGACA
ATTGGAGAAGTGAATTATATAAATATAAAGTAGTAAAAATTGAACCATTAGGAGTAGCACCCACCAAGGC
AAAGAGAAGAGTGGTGCAGAGAGAAAAAAGAGCAGTGGGAATAGGAGCTTTGTTCCTTGGGTTCTTGGGA
GCAGCAGGAAGCACTATGGGCGCAGCGTCAATGACGCTGACGGTACAGGCCAGACAATTATTGTCTGGTA
TAGTGCAGCAGCAGAACAATTTGCTGAGGGCTATTGAGGCGCAACAGCATCTGTTGCAACTCACAGTCTG
GGGCATCAAGCAGCTCCAGGCAAGAATCCTGGCTGTGGAAAGATACCTAAAGGATCAACAGCTCCTGGGG
ATTTGGGGTTGCTCTGGAAAACTCATTTGCACCACTGCTGTGCCTTGGAATGCTAGTTGGAGTAATAAAT
CTCTGGAACAGATTTGGAATCACACGACCTGGATGGAGTGGGACAGAGAAATTAACAATTACACAAGCTT
AATACACTCCTTAATTGAAGAATCGCAAAACCAGCAAGAAAAGAATGAACAAGAATTATTGGAATTAGAT
AAATGGGCAAGTTTGTGGAATTGGTTTAACATAACAAATTGGCTGTGGTATATAAAATTATTCATAATGA
TAGTAGGAGGCTTGGTAGGTTTAAGAATAGTTTTTGCTGTACTTTCTATAGTGAATAGAGTTAGGCAGGG
ATATTCACCATTATCGTTTCAGACCCACCTCCCAACCCCGAGGGGACCCGACAGGCCCGAAGGAATAGAA
GAAGAAGGTGGAGAGAGAGACAGAGACAGATCCATTCGATTAGTGAACGGATCTCGACGGTATCGCCTTT
AAAAGAAAAGGGGGGATTGGGGGGTACAGTGCAGGGGAAAGAATAGTAGACATAATAGCAACAGACATAC
AAACTAAAGAATTACAAAAACAAATTACAAAAATTCAAAATTTTCGGGTTTATTACAGGGACAGCAGAGA
TCCAGTTTATCGATAAGCTTGGGAGTTCCGCGTTACATAACTTACGGTAAATGGCCCGCCTGGCTGACCG
CCCAACGACCCCCGCCCATTGACGTCAATAATGACGTATGTTCCCATAGTAACGCCAATAGGGACTTTCC
ATTGACGTCAATGGGTGGAGTATTTACGGTAAACTGCCCACTTGGCAGTACATCAAGTGTATCATATGCC
AAGTACGCCCCCTATTGACGTCAATGACGGTAAATGGCCCGCCTGGCATTATGCCCAGTACATGACCTTA
TGGGACTTTCCTACTTGGCAGTACATCTACGTATTAGTCATCGCTATTACCATGGTGATGCGGTTTTGGC
AGTACATCAATGGGCGTGGATAGCGGTTTGACTCACGGGGATTTCCAAGTCTCCACCCCATTGACGTCAA
TGGGAGTTTGTTTTGGCACCAAAATCAACGGGACTTTCCAAAATGTCGTAACAACTCCGCCCCATTGACG
CAAATGGGCGGTAGGCGTGTACGGTGGGAGGTCTATATAAGCAGAGCTCGTTTAGTGAACCGTCAGATCG
CCTGGAGACGCCATCCACGCTGTTTTGACCTCCATAGAAGACACCGACTCTACTAGAGGATCGCTAGCGC
TACCGGACTCAGATCTCGAGCTCATCGGGATCCAGGATGGACTACAAAGACGATGACGACAAGCTCGAGA
ATAAGGGCTGGCTGGAGCTGGAGACCGACCCAGGCCTCTTCACCCTGCTCGTGGAAGATTTCGGTGTCAA
GGGGGTGCAAGTGGAGGAGATCTACGACCTTCAGAGCAAATGTCAGGGCCCTGTATATGGATTTATCTTC
CTGTTCAAATGGATCGAAGAGCGCCGGTCCCGGCGAAAGGTCTCTACCTTGGTGGATGATACGTCCGTGA
TTGATGATGATATTGTGAATAACATGTTCTTTGCCCACCAGCTGATACCCAACTCTTGTGCAACTCATGC
CTTGCTGAGCGTGCTCCTGAACTGCAGCAGCGTGGACCTGGGACCCACCCTGAGTCGCATGAAGGACTTC
ACCAAGGGTTTTAGCCCTGAGAGCAAAGGATATGCGATTGGCAATGCCCCGGAGTTGGCCAAGGCCCATA
ATAGCCATGCCAGGCCCGAGCCACGCCACCTCCCTGAGAAGCAGAATGGCCTTAGTGCAGTGCGGACCAT
GGAGGCGTTCCACTTTGTCAGCTATGTGCCTATCACAGGCCGGCTCTTTGAGCTGGATGGGCTGAAGGTC
TACCCCATTGACCATGGGCCCTGGGGGGAGGACGAGGAGTGGACAGACAAGGCCCGGCGGGTCATCATGG
AGCGTATCGGCCTCGCCACTGCAGGGGAGCCCTACCACGACATCCGCTTCAACCTGATGGCAGTGGTGCC
CGACCGCAGGATCAAGTATGAGGCCAGGCTGCATGTGCTGAAGGTGAACCGTCAGACAGTACTAGAGGCT
CTGCAGCAGCTGATAAGAGTAACACAGCCAGAGCTGATTCAGACCCACAAGTCTCAAGAGTCACAGCTGC
CTGAGGAGTCCAAGTCAGCCAGCAACAAGTCCCCGCTGGTGCTGGAAGCAAACAGGGCCCCTGCAGCCTC
TGAGGGCAACCACACAGATGGTGCAGAGGAGGCGGCTGGTTCATGCGCACAAGCCCCATCCCACAGCCCT
CCCAACAAACCCAAGCTAGTGGTGAAGCCTCCAGGCAGCAGCCTCAATGGGGTTCACCCCAACCCCACTC
CCATTGTCCAGCGGCTGCCGGCCTTTCTAGACAATCACAATTATGCCAAGTCCCCCATGCAGGAGGAAGA
AGACCTGGCGGCAGGTGTGGGCCGCAGCCGAGTTCCAGTCCGCCCACCCCAGCAGTACTCAGATGATGAG
GATGACTATGAGGATGACGAGGAGGATGACGTGCAGAACACCAACTCTGCCCTTAGGTATAAGGGGAAGG
GAACAGGGAAGCCAGGGGCATTGAGCGGTTCTGCTGATGGGCAACTGTCAGTGCTGCAGCCCAACACCAT
CAACGTCTTGGCTGAGAAGCTCAAAGAGTCCCAGAAGGACCTCTCAATTCCTCTGTCCATCAAGACTAGC
AGCGGGGCTGGGAGTCCGGCTGTGGCAGTGCCCACACACTCGCAGCCCTCACCCACCCCCAGCAATGAGA
GTACAGACACGGCCTCTGAGATCGGCAGTGCTTTCAACTCGCCACTGCGCTCGCCTATCCGCTCAGCCAA
CCCGACGCGGCCCTCCAGCCCTGTCACCTCCCACATCTCCAAGGTGCTTTTTGGAGAGGATGACAGCCTG
CTGCGTGTTGACTGCATACGCTACAACCGTGCTGTCCGTGATCTGGGTCCTGTCATCAGCACAGGCCTGC
TGCACCTGGCTGAGGATGGGGTGCTGAGTCCCCTGGCGCTGACAGAGGGTGGGAAGGGTTCCTCGCCCTC
CATCAGACCAATCCAAGGCAGCCAGGGGTCCAGCAGCCCAGTGGAGAAGGAGGTCGTGGAAGCCACGGAC
AGCAGAGAGAAGACGGGGATGGTGAGGCCTGGCGAGCCCTTGAGTGGGGAGAAATACTCACCCAAGGAGC
TGCTGGCACTGCTGAAGTGTGTGGAGGCTGAGATTGCAAACTATGAGGCGTGCCTCAAGGAGGAGGTAGA
GAAGAGGAAGAAGTTCAAGATTGATGACCAGAGAAGGACCCACAACTACGATGAGTTCATCTGCACCTTT
ATCTCCATGCTGGCTCAGGAAGGCATGCTGGCCAACCTAGTGGAGCAGAACATCTCCGTGCGGCGGCGCC
AAGGGGTCAGCATCGGCCGGCTCCACAAGCAGCGGAAGCCTGACCGGCGGAAACGCTCTCGCCCCTACAA
GGCCAAGCGCCAGTGAGAATTCCGACATGCTCTAGATAATTCTACCGGGTAGGGGAGGCGCTTTTCCCAA
GGCAGTCTGGAGCATGCGCTTTAGCAGCCCCGCTGGGCACTTGGCGCTACACAAGTGGCCTCTGGCCTCG
CACACATTCCACATCCACCGGTAGGCGCCAACCGGCTCCGTTCTTTGGTGGCCCCTTCGCGCCACCTTCT
ACTCCTCCCCTAGTCAGGAAGTTCCCCCCCGCCCCGCAGCTCGCGTCGTGCAGGACGTGACAAATGGAAG
TAGCACGTCTCACTAGTCTCGTGCAGATGGACAGCACCGCTGAGCAATGGAAGCGGGTAGGCCTTTGGGG
CAGCGGCCAATAGCAGCTTTGCTCCTTCGCTTTCTGGGCTCAGAGGCTGGGAAGGGGTGGGTCCGGGGGC
GGGCTCAGGGGCGGGCTCAGGGGCGGGGCGGGCGCCCGAAGGTCCTCCGGAGGCCCGGCATTCTGCACGC
TTCAAAAGCGCACGTCTGCCGCGCTGTTCTCCTCTTCCTCATCTCCGGGCCTTTCGACCTGCAGCCCAAG
CTTACCATGACCGAGTACAAGCCCACGGTGCGCCTCGCCACCCGCGACGACGTCCCCAGGGCCGTACGCA
CCCTCGCCGCCGCGTTCGCCGACTACCCCGCCACGCGCCACACCGTCGATCCGGACCGCCACATCGAGCG
GGTCACCGAGCTGCAAGAACTCTTCCTCACGCGCGTCGGGCTCGACATCGGCAAGGTGTGGGTCGCGGAC
GACGGCGCCGCGGTGGCGGTCTGGACCACGCCGGAGAGCGTCGAAGCGGGGGCGGTGTTCGCCGAGATCG
GCCCGCGCATGGCCGAGTTGAGCGGTTCCCGGCTGGCCGCGCAGCAACAGATGGAAGGCCTCCTGGCGCC
GCACCGGCCCAAGGAGCCCGCGTGGTTCCTGGCCACCGTCGGCGTCTCGCCCGACCACCAGGGCAAGGGT
CTGGGCAGCGCCGTCGTGCTCCCCGGAGTGGAGGCGGCCGAGCGCGCCGGGGTGCCCGCCTTCCTGGAGA
CCTCCGCGCCCCGCAACCTCCCCTTCTACGAGCGGCTCGGCTTCACCGTCACCGCCGACGTCGAGGTGCC
CGAAGGACCGCGCACCTGGTGCATGACCCGCAAGCCCGGTGCCTGACCGCGTCTGGAACAATCAACCTCT
GGATTACAAAATTTGTGAAAGATTGACTGGTATTCTTAACTATGTTGCTCCTTTTACGCTATGTGGATAC
GCTGCTTTAATGCCTTTGTATCATGCTATTGCTTCCCGTATGGCTTTCATTTTCTCCTCCTTGTATAAAT
CCTGGTTGCTGTCTCTTTATGAGGAGTTGTGGCCCGTTGTCAGGCAACGTGGCGTGGTGTGCACTGTGTT
TGCTGACGCAACCCCCACTGGTTGGGGCATTGCCACCACCTGTCAGCTCCTTTCCGGGACTTTCGCTTTC
CCCCTCCCTATTGCCACGGCGGAACTCATCGCCGCCTGCCTTGCCCGCTGCTGGACAGGGGCTCGGCTGT
TGGGCACTGACAATTCCGTGGTGTTGTCGGGGAAGCTGACGTCCTTTCCATGGCTGCTCGCCTGTGTTGC
CACCTGGATTCTGCGCGGGACGTCCTTCTGCTACGTCCCTTCGGCCCTCAATCCAGCGGACCTTCCTTCC
CGCGGCCTGCTGCCGGCTCTGCGGCCTCTTCCGCGTCTTCGCCTTCGCCCTCAGACGAGTCGGATCTCCC
TTTGGGCCGCCTCCCCGCCTGGAATTAATTCTGCAGTCGAGACCTAGAAAAACATGGAGCAATCACAAGT
AGCAATACAGCAGCTACCAATGCTGATTGTGCCTGGCTAGAAGCACAAGAGGAGGAGGAGGTGGGTTTTC
CAGTCACACCTCAGGTACCTTTAAGACCAATGACTTACAAGGCAGCTGTAGATCTTAGCCACTTTTTAAA
AGAAAAGAGGGGACTGGAAGGGCTAATTCACTCCCAACGAAGACAAGATATCCTTGATCTGTGGATCTAC
CACACACAAGGCTACTTCCCTGATTAGCAGAACTACACACCAGGGCCAGGGGTCAGATATCCACTGACCT
TTGGATGGTGCTACAAGCTAGTACCAGTTGAGCCAGATAAGGTAGAAGAGGCCAATAAAGGAGAGAACAC
CAGCTTGTTACACCCTGTGAGCCTGCATGGGATGGATGACCCGGAGAGAGAAGTGTTAGAGTGGAGGTTT
GACAGCCGCCTAGCATTTCATCACGTGGCCCGAGAGCTGCATCCGGAGTACTTCAAGAACTGCTGATATC
GAGCTTGCTACAAGGGACTTTCCGCTGGGGACTTTCCAGGGAGGCGTGGCCTGGGCGGGACTGGGGAGTG
GCGAGCCCTCAGATCCTGCATATAAGCAGCTGCTTTTTGCCTGTACTGGGTCTCTCTGGTTAGACCAGAT
CTGAGCCTGGGAGCTCTCTGGCTAACTAGGGAACCCACTGCTTAAGCCTCAATAAAGCTTGCCTTGAGTG
CTTCAAGTAGTGTGTGCCCGTCTGTTGTGTGACTCTGGTAACTAGAGATCCCTCAGACCCTTTTAGTCAG
TGTGGAAAATCTCTAGCAGTAGTAGTTCATGTCATCTTATTATTCAGTATTTATAACTTGCAAAGAAATG
AATATCAGAGAGTGAGAGGCCTTGACATTGCTAGCGTTTTACCGTCGACCTCTAGCTAGAGCTTGGCGTA
ATCATGGTCATAGCTGTTTCCTGTGTGAAATTGTTATCCGCTCACAATTCCACACAACATACGAGCCGGA
AGCATAAAGTGTAAAGCCTGGGGTGCCTAATGAGTGAGCTAACTCACATTAATTGCGTTGCGCTCACTGC
CCGCTTTCCAGTCGGGAAACCTGTCGTGCCAGCTGCATTAATGAATCGGCCAACGCGCGGGGAGAGGCGG
TTTGCGTATTGGGCGCTCTTCCGCTTCCTCGCTCACTGACTCGCTGCGCTCGGTCGTTCGGCTGCGGCGA
GCGGTATCAGCTCACTCAAAGGCGGTAATACGGTTATCCACAGAATCAGGGGATAACGCAGGAAAGAACA
TGTGAGCAAAAGGCCAGCAAAAGGCCAGGAACCGTAAAAAGGCCGCGTTGCTGGCGTTTTTCCATAGGCT
CCGCCCCCCTGACGAGCATCACAAAAATCGACGCTCAAGTCAGAGGTGGCGAAACCCGACAGGACTATAA
AGATACCAGGCGTTTCCCCCTGGAAGCTCCCTCGTGCGCTCTCCTGTTCCGACCCTGCCGCTTACCGGAT
ACCTGTCCGCCTTTCTCCCTTCGGGAAGCGTGGCGCTTTCTCATAGCTCACGCTGTAGGTATCTCAGTTC
GGTGTAGGTCGTTCGCTCCAAGCTGGGCTGTGTGCACGAACCCCCCGTTCAGCCCGACCGCTGCGCCTTA
TCCGGTAACTATCGTCTTGAGTCCAACCCGGCAAGACACGACTTATCGCCACTGGCAGCAGCCACTGGTA
ACAGGATTAGCAGAGCGAGGTATGTAGGCGGTGCTACAGAGTTCTTGAAGTGGTGGCCTAACTACGGCTA
CACTAGAAGAACAGTATTTGGTATCTGCGCTCTGCTGAAGCCAGTTACCTTCGGAAAAAGAGTTGGTAGC
TCTTGATCCGGCAAACAAACCACCGCTGGTAGCGGTGGTTTTTTTGTTTGCAAGCAGCAGATTACGCGCA
GAAAAAAAGGATCTCAAGAAGATCCTTTGATCTTTTCTACGGGGTCTGACGCTCAGTGGAACGAAAACTC
ACGTTAAGGGATTTTGGTCATGAGATTATCAAAAAGGATCTTCACCTAGATCCTTTTAAATTAAAAATGA
AGTTTTAAATCAATCTAAAGTATATATGAGTAAACTTGGTCTGACAGTTACCAATGCTTAATCAGTGAGG
CACCTATCTCAGCGATCTGTCTATTTCGTTCATCCATAGTTGCCTGACTCCCCGTCGTGTAGATAACTAC
GATACGGGAGGGCTTACCATCTGGCCCCAGTGCTGCAATGATACCGCGAGACCCACGCTCACCGGCTCCA
GATTTATCAGCAATAAACCAGCCAGCCGGAAGGGCCGAGCGCAGAAGTGGTCCTGCAACTTTATCCGCCT
CCATCCAGTCTATTAATTGTTGCCGGGAAGCTAGAGTAAGTAGTTCGCCAGTTAATAGTTTGCGCAACGT
TGTTGCCATTGCTACAGGCATCGTGGTGTCACGCTCGTCGTTTGGTATGGCTTCATTCAGCTCCGGTTCC
CAACGATCAAGGCGAGTTACATGATCCCCCATGTTGTGCAAAAAAGCGGTTAGCTCCTTCGGTCCTCCGA
TCGTTGTCAGAAGTAAGTTGGCCGCAGTGTTATCACTCATGGTTATGGCAGCACTGCATAATTCTCTTAC
TGTCATGCCATCCGTAAGATGCTTTTCTGTGACTGGTGAGTACTCAACCAAGTCATTCTGAGAATAGTGT
ATGCGGCGACCGAGTTGCTCTTGCCCGGCGTCAATACGGGATAATACCGCGCCACATAGCAGAACTTTAA
AAGTGCTCATCATTGGAAAACGTTCTTCGGGGCGAAAACTCTCAAGGATCTTACCGCTGTTGAGATCCAG
TTCGATGTAACCCACTCGTGCACCCAACTGATCTTCAGCATCTTTTACTTTCACCAGCGTTTCTGGGTGA
GCAAAAACAGGAAGGCAAAATGCCGCAAAAAAGGGAATAAGGGCGACACGGAAATGTTGAATACTCATAC
TCTTCCTTTTTCAATATTATTGAAGCATTTATCAGGGTTATTGTCTCATGAGCGGATACATATTTGAATG
TATTTAGAAAAATAAACAAATAGGGGTTCCGCGCACATTTCCCCGAAAAGTGCCACCTGACGTCGACGGA
TCGGGAGATCAACTTGTTTATTGCAGCTTATAATGGTTACAAATAAAGCAATAGCATCACAAATTTCACA
AATAAAGCATTTTTTTCACTGCATTCTAGTTGTGGTTTGTCCAAACTCATCAATGTATCTTATCATGTCT
GGATCAACTGGATAACTCAAGCTAACCAAAATCATCCCAAACTTCCCACCCCATACCCTATTACCACTGC
CAATTACCTGTGGTTTCATTTACTCTAAACCTGTGATTCCTCTGAATTATTTTCATTTTAAAGAAATTGT
ATTTGTTAAATATGTACTACAAACTTAGTAGT
